Addgene plasmid #87737: pET151-Vps4(101-437)-Hcp1
Purpose: Bacterial expression of S. cerevisiae Vps4 AAA ATPase cassette fused to P. aeruginosa Hcp1
Depositing lab: Chris Hill. Depositing organization: University of Utah. Publication: Structural Basis of Protein Translocation by the Vps4-Vta1 AAA ATPase. Monroe N, Han H, Shen PS, Sundquist WI, Hill CP. Elife. 2017 Apr 5;6. pii: e24487. doi: 10.7554/eLife.24487. PubMed 28379137.
Backbone
  Vector backbone: pET151
  Backbone manufacturer: Invitrogen
  Backbone size w/o insert (bp): 5700
  Total vector size (bp): 7300
  Vector type: Bacterial Expression
Growth in bacteria
  Bacterial resistance: Ampicillin, 100 μg/mL
  Growth temperature: 37°C
  Growth strain: DH5alpha
  Copy number: Low Copy
Gene/Insert
  Gene/Insert name: Vacuolar protein sorting-associated protein 4 (alt name: Vps4)
  Species: S. cerevisiae (budding yeast)
  Insert size (bp): 1554
  Mutation: deleted amino acids 1-100
  GenBank ID: NM_001184270
  Entrez Gene: VPS4 (a.k.a. YPR173C, CSC1, DID6, END13, GRD13, VPL4, VPT10)
  Promoter: T7
  Tag / fusion protein: 6xHis-V5-TEV (N terminal on backbone); Hcp1 (C terminal on insert)
  Cloning method: Ligation Independent Cloning
  Sequencing primers: 5′ TAATACGACTCACTATAGG; 3′ GCTAGTTATTGCTCAGCGG
Terms and licenses: Academic/Nonprofit Terms; Industry Terms: Not Available to Industry
How to cite: pET151-Vps4(101-437)-Hcp1 was a gift from Chris Hill (Addgene plasmid # 87737 ; http://n2t.net/addgene:87737 ; RRID:Addgene_87737)
