[The description below was written by a language model from this plasmid's Addgene catalogue record and pLannotate feature annotations shown in this document.]
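Description:
pET151-Vps4(101-437)-Hcp1 is a bacterial expression plasmid of about 7.3 kb built on the Invitrogen pET151 backbone. It produces a fusion of the Saccharomyces cerevisiae Vps4 AAA ATPase cassette with Pseudomonas aeruginosa Hcp1 in E. coli. The plasmid is maintained through a pBR322-type ColE1 origin accompanied by the bom region and the rop gene, which is consistent with its listing as low copy. Selection is by ampicillin through the β-lactamase gene under its own promoter. Several short tetracycline-resistance fragments are annotated, but these are non-functional remnants of the pBR322 lineage.

Expression is driven by a T7 promoter followed directly by a lac operator and the T7 gene 10 ribosome binding site. The plasmid also carries lacI, so transcription stays repressed until it is induced with IPTG in a host that supplies T7 RNA polymerase. The open reading frame begins with the backbone-encoded N-terminal 6xHis and V5 tags and a TEV protease site, which allow affinity purification, epitope detection and tag removal. The His tag is listed in the catalogue fields but not picked out in the feature table. Next comes Vps4 lacking residues 1–100, that is residues 101–437, joined by a short linker region to full-length Hcp1 at the C terminus, with a T7 terminator downstream. Vps4 disassembles ESCRT-III complexes in multivesicular body sorting, and Hcp1 is a type VI secretion component. The record does not give the rationale for the fusion, although Hcp1 is known to form hexameric rings and the associated publication concerns the structural basis of protein translocation by the Vps4–Vta1 ATPase. The insert was introduced by ligation-independent cloning.
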