Features (pLannotate 1.2.2; 22 found; start..end, strand, type, name):
    271..289     +  promoter       T7 promoter: promoter for bacteriophage T7 RNA polymerase
    290..314     +  protein_bind   lac operator: The lac repressor binds to the lac operator to inhibit transcription in E. coli. This inhibition can be relieved by adding lactose or isopropyl-β-D-thiogalactopyranoside (IPTG). lac repressor encoded by lacI
    329..351     +  RBS            RBS: efficient ribosome binding site from bacteriophage T7 gene 10 (Olins and Rangwala, 1989)
    380..421     +  CDS            V5 tag: epitope tag from simian virus 5
    422..441     +  CDS            TEV site (fragment): tobacco etch virus (TEV) protease recognition and cleavage site
    443..1453    +  CDS            VPS4 (fragment): VPS4_YEAST - Also known as CSC1, DID6, END13, GRD13, VPL4, VPT10. Experimental evidence at protein level: Swiss-Prot protein existence level 1. Involved in the transport of biosynthetic membrane proteins from the prevacuolar/endosomal compartment to the vacuole. Required for multivesicular body (MVB) protein sorting. Catalyzes the ATP-dependent dissociation of class E VPS proteins from endosomal membranes, such as the disassembly of the ESCRT-III complex. From Saccharomyces cerevisiae (strain ATCC 204508 / S288c) (Baker's yeast).
   1508..1993    +  CDS            hcp1: HCP1_PSEAE - Experimental evidence at protein level: Swiss-Prot protein existence level 1. Required for assembly of the protein secretion apparatus HSI- I. Actively secreted during chronic infection of cystic fibrosis patients. From Pseudomonas aeruginosa (strain ATCC 15692 / DSM 22644 / CIP 104116 / JCM 14847 / LMG 12228 / 1C / PRS 101 / PAO1).
   2022..2071    +  CDS            SET1 (fragment): solubility-enhancement tag derived from T7 phage gene 10B
   2079..2126    +  terminator     T7 terminator: transcription terminator for bacteriophage T7 RNA polymerase
   2149..2253    -  CDS            TcR (fragment): tetracycline efflux protein; tet; confers resistance to tetracycline
   2310..2333    -  promoter       tet promoter (fragment): E. coli promoter for tetracycline efflux protein gene
   2450..2554    +  promoter       AmpR promoter: bla
   2555..3415    +  CDS            AmpR: β-lactamase; bla; confers resistance to ampicillin, carbenicillin, and related antibiotics
   3586..4174    +  rep_origin     ori: high-copy-number ColE1/pMB1/pBR322/pUC origin of replication
   4360..4499    -  misc_feature   bom: basis of mobility region from pBR322
   4601..4792    -  CDS            rop: Rop protein, which maintains plasmids at low copy number; rop
   4809..5189    +  CDS            YPB1_ECOLX: Protein predicted: Swiss-Prot protein existence level 4. From Escherichia coli.
   5431..6055    -  CDS            TcR (fragment): tetracycline efflux protein; tet; confers resistance to tetracycline
   6070..6091    -  protein_bind   CAP binding site: CAP binding activates transcription in the presence of cAMP. E. coli catabolite activator protein
   6104..7186    -  CDS            lacI: lac repressor; lacI; The lac repressor binds to the lac operator to inhibit transcription in E. coli. This inhibition can be relieved by adding lactose or isopropyl-β-D-thiogalactopyranoside (IPTG).
   7187..7264    -  promoter       lacI promoter: lacI
   7272..249     -  CDS            TcR (fragment) (across the origin): tetracycline efflux protein; tet; confers resistance to tetracycline
>Addgene plasmid #87737 | pET151-Vps4(101-437)-Hcp1 | addgene full sequence | sequence record 178194 | Addgene NGS Result
AGGAAGCAGCCCAGTAGTAGGTTGAGGCCGTTGAGCACCGCCGCCGCAAGGAATGGTGCATGCAAGGAGA
TGGCGCCCAACAGTCCCCCGGCCACGGGGCCTGCCACCATACCCACGCCGAAACAAGCGCTCATGAGCCC
GAAGTGGCGAGCCCGATCTTCCCCATCGGTGATGTCGGCGATATAGGCGCCAGCAACCGCACCTGTGGCG
CCGGTGATGCCGGCCACGATGCGTCCGGCGTAGAGGATCGAGATCTCGATCCCGCGAAATTAATACGACT
CACTATAGGGGAATTGTGAGCGGATAACAATTCCCCTCTAGAAATAATTTTGTTTAACTTTAAGAAGGAG
ATATACATATGCATCATCACCATCACCATGGTAAGCCTATCCCTAACCCTCTCCTCGGTCTCGATTCTAC
GGAAAACCTGTATTTTCAGGGACAGGAAGAGGGTGAGGATAATGGTGGAGAAGACAACAAAAAGCTAAGA
GGTGCCTTATCGAGTGCTATTTTGTCTGAGAAGCCCAATGTTAAGTGGGAAGACGTGGCTGGACTGGAAG
GAGCCAAAGAGGCCCTTAAAGAAGCCGTTATTTTACCTGTCAAGTTCCCACATTTGTTCAAAGGTAACCG
TAAGCCCACTTCGGGAATCTTATTGTACGGACCACCAGGTACAGGTAAATCATATTTGGCAAAAGCAGTG
GCCACCGAGGCCAATTCTACCTTTTTCAGTGTTAGTTCCAGTGATTTGGTTTCTAAGTGGATGGGTGAAT
CTGAAAAACTTGTCAAACAGTTATTTGCGATGGCAAGAGAAAATAAACCTTCTATTATTTTTATAGATGA
AGTGGATGCGCTAACAGGTACCAGAGGAGAAGGAGAGAGCGAAGCAAGTAGAAGAATTAAAACAGAATTA
TTGGTACAAATGAATGGTGTTGGGAATGACTCCCAAGGTGTTTTGGTCCTTGGCGCAACAAATATCCCAT
GGCAACTGGACAGTGCCATCAGGAGAAGATTTGAAAGAAGAATATATATACCATTACCAGATTTGGCGGC
AAGAACCACCATGTTCGAGATTAACGTCGGCGACACTCCATGCGTATTGACCAAGGAAGATTATAGAACT
TTAGGTGCAATGACTGAAGGTTATTCCGGGAGTGATATTGCTGTAGTGGTGAAAGATGCGCTAATGCAAC
CGATAAGAAAAATTCAAAGCGCGACACATTTCAAAGATGTCTCTACGGAGGACGACGAAACAAGAAAACT
AACACCATGCTCTCCAGGTGATGATGGCGCCATCGAGATGAGTTGGACGGATATTGAAGCTGATGAATTA
AAAGAACCAGATCTCACCATAAAGGATTTCTTAAAGGCTATCAAATCGACGAGACCTACCGTGAATGAGG
ATGACTTGCTGAAGCAAGAACAGTTCACTAGAGATTTTGGTCAAGAAGGTAACGGTGGTGGCGGGTCTGG
AGGTGGAGGCAGTGGCGGAGGTGGGAGCGGAGGCGGGATGGCTGTTGATATGTTCATCAAGATCGGCGAC
GTCAAGGGTGAGTCCAAGGACAAGACTCACGCCGAGGAAATCGACGTGCTGGCATGGAGCTGGGGCATGT
CCCAGTCCGGGTCGATGCACATGGGCGGTGGCGGCGGCGCCGGCAAGGTCAACGTGCAGGACCTGTCGTT
CACCAAGTACATCGACAAGTCCACGCCCAACCTGATGATGGCCTGCTCCAGCGGCAAGCACTATCCGCAG
GCGAAGCTGACCATCCGCAAGGCCGGCGGCGAGAACCAGGTCGAGTACCTGATCATCACCCTGAAGGAAG
TCCTGGTGTCCTCGGTGAGCACCGGCGGCAGCGGTGGCGAGGATCGCCTGACCGAGAACGTGACCCTGAA
CTTCGCCCAGGTCCAGGTCGACTACCAGCCGCAGAAGGCGGATGGCGCGAAGGACGGCGGTCCGGTCAAG
TACGGCTGGAACATCCGCCAGAACGTGCAGGCCGGATAATAAAAGGGCGAGCTCAGATCCGGCTGCTAAC
AAAGCCCGAAAGGAAGCTGAGTTGGCTGCTGCCACCGCTGAGCAATAACTAGCATAACCCCTTGGGGCCT
CTAAACGGGTCTTGAGGGGTTTTTTGCTGAAAGGAGGAACTATATCCGGATATCCCGCAAGAGGCCCGGC
AGTACCGGCATAACCAAGCCTATGCCTACAGCATCCAGGGTGACGGTGCCGAGGATGACGATGAGCGCAT
TGTTAGATTTCATACACGGTGCCTGACTGCGTTAGCAATTTAACTGTGATAAACTACCGCATTAAAGCTA
GCTTATCGATGATAAGCTGTCAAACATGAGAATTAATTCTTGAAGACGAAAGGGCCTCGTGATACGCCTA
TTTTTATAGGTTAATGTCATGATAATAATGGTTTCTTAGACGTCAGGTGGCACTTTTCGGGGAAATGTGC
GCGGAACCCCTATTTGTTTATTTTTCTAAATACATTCAAATATGTATCCGCTCATGAGACAATAACCCTG
ATAAATGCTTCAATAATATTGAAAAAGGAAGAGTATGAGTATTCAACATTTCCGTGTCGCCCTTATTCCC
TTTTTTGCGGCATTTTGCCTTCCTGTTTTTGCTCACCCAGAAACGCTGGTGAAAGTAAAAGATGCTGAAG
ATCAGTTGGGTGCACGAGTGGGTTACATCGAACTGGATCTCAACAGCGGTAAGATCCTTGAGAGTTTTCG
CCCCGAAGAACGTTTTCCAATGATGAGCACTTTTAAAGTTCTGCTATGTGGCGCGGTATTATCCCGTGTT
GACGCCGGGCAAGAGCAACTCGGTCGCCGCATACACTATTCTCAGAATGACTTGGTTGAGTACTCACCAG
TCACAGAAAAGCATCTTACGGATGGCATGACAGTAAGAGAATTATGCAGTGCTGCCATAACCATGAGTGA
TAACACTGCGGCCAACTTACTTCTGACAACGATCGGAGGACCGAAGGAGCTAACCGCTTTTTTGCACAAC
ATGGGGGATCATGTAACTCGCCTTGATCGTTGGGAACCGGAGCTGAATGAAGCCATACCAAACGACGAGC
GTGACACCACGATGCCTGCAGCAATGGCAACAACGTTGCGCAAACTATTAACTGGCGAACTACTTACTCT
AGCTTCCCGGCAACAATTAATAGACTGGATGGAGGCGGATAAAGTTGCAGGACCACTTCTGCGCTCGGCC
CTTCCGGCTGGCTGGTTTATTGCTGATAAATCTGGAGCCGGTGAGCGTGGGTCTCGCGGTATCATTGCAG
CACTGGGGCCAGATGGTAAGCCCTCCCGTATCGTAGTTATCTACACGACGGGGAGTCAGGCAACTATGGA
TGAACGAAATAGACAGATCGCTGAGATAGGTGCCTCACTGATTAAGCATTGGTAACTGTCAGACCAAGTT
TACTCATATATACTTTAGATTGATTTAAAACTTCATTTTTAATTTAAAAGGATCTAGGTGAAGATCCTTT
TTGATAATCTCATGACCAAAATCCCTTAACGTGAGTTTTCGTTCCACTGAGCGTCAGACCCCGTAGAAAA
GATCAAAGGATCTTCTTGAGATCCTTTTTTTCTGCGCGTAATCTGCTGCTTGCAAACAAAAAAACCACCG
CTACCAGCGGTGGTTTGTTTGCCGGATCAAGAGCTACCAACTCTTTTTCCGAAGGTAACTGGCTTCAGCA
GAGCGCAGATACCAAATACTGTCCTTCTAGTGTAGCCGTAGTTAGGCCACCACTTCAAGAACTCTGTAGC
ACCGCCTACATACCTCGCTCTGCTAATCCTGTTACCAGTGGCTGCTGCCAGTGGCGATAAGTCGTGTCTT
ACCGGGTTGGACTCAAGACGATAGTTACCGGATAAGGCGCAGCGGTCGGGCTGAACGGGGGGTTCGTGCA
CACAGCCCAGCTTGGAGCGAACGACCTACACCGAACTGAGATACCTACAGCGTGAGCTATGAGAAAGCGC
CACGCTTCCCGAAGGGAGAAAGGCGGACAGGTATCCGGTAAGCGGCAGGGTCGGAACAGGAGAGCGCACG
AGGGAGCTTCCAGGGGGAAACGCCTGGTATCTTTATAGTCCTGTCGGGTTTCGCCACCTCTGACTTGAGC
GTCGATTTTTGTGATGCTCGTCAGGGGGGCGGAGCCTATGGAAAAACGCCAGCAACGCGGCCTTTTTACG
GTTCCTGGCCTTTTGCTGGCCTTTTGCTCACATGTTCTTTCCTGCGTTATCCCCTGATTCTGTGGATAAC
CGTATTACCGCCTTTGAGTGAGCTGATACCGCTCGCCGCAGCCGAACGACCGAGCGCAGCGAGTCAGTGA
GCGAGGAAGCGGAAGAGCGCCTGATGCGGTATTTTCTCCTTACGCATCTGTGCGGTATTTCACACCGCAA
TGGTGCACTCTCAGTACAATCTGCTCTGATGCCGCATAGTTAAGCCAGTATACACTCCGCTATCGCTACG
TGACTGGGTCATGGCTGCGCCCCGACACCCGCCAACACCCGCTGACGCGCCCTGACGGGCTTGTCTGCTC
CCGGCATCCGCTTACAGACAAGCTGTGACCGTCTCCGGGAGCTGCATGTGTCAGAGGTTTTCACCGTCAT
CACCGAAACGCGCGAGGCAGCTGCGGTAAAGCTCATCAGCGTGGTCGTGAAGCGATTCACAGATGTCTGC
CTGTTCATCCGCGTCCAGCTCGTTGAGTTTCTCCAGAAGCGTTAATGTCTGGCTTCTGATAAAGCGGGCC
ATGTTAAGGGCGGTTTTTTCCTGTTTGGTCACTGATGCCTCCGTGTAAGGGGGATTTCTGTTCATGGGGG
TAATGATACCGATGAAACGAGAGAGGATGCTCACGATACGGGTTACTGATGATGAACATGCCCGGTTACT
GGAACGTTGTGAGGGTAAACAACTGGCGGTATGGATGCGGCGGGACCAGAGAAAAATCACTCAGGGTCAA
TGCCAGCGCTTCGTTAATACAGATGTAGGTGTTCCACAGGGTAGCCAGCAGCATCCTGCGATGCAGATCC
GGAACATAATGGTGCAGGGCGCTGACTTCCGCGTTTCCAGACTTTACGAAACACGGAAACCGAAGACCAT
TCATGTTGTTGCTCAGGTCGCAGACGTTTTGCAGCAGCAGTCGCTTCACGTTCGCTCGCGTATCGGTGAT
TCATTCTGCTAACCAGTAAGGCAACCCCGCCAGCCTAGCCGGGTCCTCAACGACAGGAGCACGATCATGC
GCACCCGTGGCCAGGACCCAACGCTGCCCGAGATGCGCCGCGTGCGGCTGCTGGAGATGGCGGACGCGAT
GGATATGTTCTGCCAAGGGTTGGTTTGCGCATTCACAGTTCTCCGCAAGAATTGATTGGCTCCAATTCTT
GGAGTGGTGAATCCGTTAGCGAGGTGCCGCCGGCTTCCATTCAGGTCGAGGTGGCCCGGCTCCATGCACC
GCGACGCAACGCGGGGAGGCAGACAAGGTATAGGGCGGCGCCTACAATCCATGCCAACCCGTTCCATGTG
CTCGCCGAGGCGGCATAAATCGCCGTGACGATCAGCGGTCCAATGATCGAAGTTAGGCTGGTAAGAGCCG
CGAGCGATCCTTGAAGCTGTCCCTGATGGTCGTCATCTACCTGCCTGGACAGCATGGCCTGCAACGCGGG
CATCCCGATGCCGCCGGAAGCGAGAAGAATCATAATGGGGAAGGCCATCCAGCCTCGCGTCGCGAACGCC
AGCAAGACGTAGCCCAGCGCGTCGGCCGCCATGCCGGCGATAATGGCCTGCTTCTCGCCGAAACGTTTGG
TGGCGGGACCAGTGACGAAGGCTTGAGCGAGGGCGTGCAAGATTCCGAATACCGCAAGCGACAGGCCGAT
CATCGTCGCGCTCCAGCGAAAGCGGTCCTCGCCGAAAATGACCCAGAGCGCTGCCGGCACCTGTCCTACG
AGTTGCATGATAAAGAAGACAGTCATAAGTGCGGCGACGATAGTCATGCCCCGCGCCCACCGGAAGGAGC
TGACTGGGTTGAAGGCTCTCAAGGGCATCGGTCGAGATCCCGGTGCCTAATGAGTGAGCTAACTTACATT
AATTGCGTTGCGCTCACTGCCCGCTTTCCAGTCGGGAAACCTGTCGTGCCAGCTGCATTAATGAATCGGC
CAACGCGCGGGGAGAGGCGGTTTGCGTATTGGGCGCCAGGGTGGTTTTTCTTTTCACCAGTGAGACGGGC
AACAGCTGATTGCCCTTCACCGCCTGGCCCTGAGAGAGTTGCAGCAAGCGGTCCACGCTGGTTTGCCCCA
GCAGGCGAAAATCCTGTTTGATGGTGGTTAACGGCGGGATATAACATGAGCTGTCTTCGGTATCGTCGTA
TCCCACTACCGAGATATCCGCACCAACGCGCAGCCCGGACTCGGTAATGGCGCGCATTGCGCCCAGCGCC
ATCTGATCGTTGGCAACCAGCATCGCAGTGGGAACGATGCCCTCATTCAGCATTTGCATGGTTTGTTGAA
AACCGGACATGGCACTCCAGTCGCCTTCCCGTTCCGCTATCGGCTGAATTTGATTGCGAGTGAGATATTT
ATGCCAGCCAGCCAGACGCAGACGCGCCGAGACAGAACTTAATGGGCCCGCTAACAGCGCGATTTGCTGG
TGACCCAATGCGACCAGATGCTCCACGCCCAGTCGCGTACCGTCTTCATGGGAGAAAATAATACTGTTGA
TGGGTGTCTGGTCAGAGACATCAAGAAATAACGCCGGAACATTAGTGCAGGCAGCTTCCACAGCAATGGC
ATCCTGGTCATCCAGCGGATAGTTAATGATCAGCCCACTGACGCGTTGCGCGAGAAGATTGTGCACCGCC
GCTTTACAGGCTTCGACGCCGCTTCGTTCTACCATCGACACCACCACGCTGGCACCCAGTTGATCGGCGC
GAGATTTAATCGCCGCGACAATTTGCGACGGCGCGTGCAGGGCCAGACTGGAGGTGGCAACGCCAATCAG
CAACGACTGTTTGCCCGCCAGTTGTTGTGCCACGCGGTTGGGAATGTAATTCAGCTCCGCCATCGCCGCT
TCCACTTTTTCCCGCGTTTTCGCAGAAACGTGGCTGGCCTGGTTCACCACGCGGGAAACGGTCTGATAAG
AGACACCGGCATACTCTGCGACATCGTATAACGTTACTGGTTTCACATTCACCACCCTGAATTGACTCTC
TTCCGGGCGCTATCATGCCATACCGCGAAAGGTTTTGCGCCATTCGATGGTGTCCGGGATCTCGACGCTC
TCCCTTATGCGACTCCTGCATT
